>Addgene plasmid #123110 | pDEST-CMV 3xFLAG-LC3C-GFP | addgene full sequence | sequence record 244373 | Addgene NGS Result
CGTCGACGGATCGGGAGATCTCCCGATCCCCTATGGTGCACTCTCAGTACAATCTGCTCTGATGCCGCAT
AGTTAAGCCAGTATCTGCTCCCTGCTTGTGTGTTGGAGGTCGCTGAGTAGTGCGCGAGCAAAATTTAAGC
TACAACAAGGCAAGGCTTGACCGACAATTGCATGAAGAATCTGCTTAGGGTTAGGCGTTTTGCGCTGCTT
CGCGATGTACGGGCCAGATATACGCGTTGACATTGATTATTGACTAGTTATTAATAGTAATCAATTACGG
GGTCATTAGTTCATAGCCCATATATGGAGTTCCGCGTTACATAACTTACGGTAAATGGCCCGCCTGGCTG
ACCGCCCAACGACCCCCGCCCATTGACGTCAATAATGACGTATGTTCCCATAGTAACGCCAATAGGGACT
TTCCATTGACGTCAATGGGTGGAGTATTTACGGTAAACTGCCCACTTGGCAGTACATCAAGTGTATCATA
TGCCAAGTACGCCCCCTATTGACGTCAATGACGGTAAATGGCCCGCCTGGCATTATGCCCAGTACATGAC
CTTATGGGACTTTCCTACTTGGCAGTACATCTACGTATTAGTCATCGCTATTACCATGGTGATGCGGTTT
TGGCAGTACATCAATGGGCGTGGATAGCGGTTTGACTCACGGGGATTTCCAAGTCTCCACCCCATTGACG
TCAATGGGAGTTTGTTTTGGCACCAAAATCAACGGGACTTTCCAAAATGTCGTAACAACTCCGCCCCATT
GACGCAAATGGGCGGTAGGCGTGTACGGTGGGAGGTCTATATAAGCAGAGCTCGTTTAGTGAACCGTCAG
AATTGATCTGGTACCATGGACTACAAAGACCATGACGGTGATTATAAAGATCATGACATCGATTACAAGG
ATGACGATGACAAGCTTACAAGTTTGTACAAAAAAGCAGGCTTAATGCCGCCTCCACAGAAAATCCCAAG
CGTCAGACCCTTCAAGCAGAGGAAAAGCTTGGCAATCAGACAAGAGGAAGTTGCTGGAATCCGGGCAAAG
TTCCCCAACAAAATCCCGGTGGTAGTGGAGCGCTACCCCAGGGAGACGTTCCTGCCCCCGCTGGACAAAA
CCAAGTTCCTGGTCCCGCAGGAGCTGACCATGACCCAGTTCCTCAGCATCATCCGGAGCCGCATGGTCCT
GAGAGCCACGGAAGCCTTTTACTTGCTGGTGAACAACAAGAGCCTGGTCAGCATGAGCGCAACCATGGCA
GAGATCTACAGAGACTACAAGGATGAGGATGGCTTCGTGTACATGACCTACGCCTCCCAGGAGACATTTG
GCTGCCTGGAGTCAGCAGCCCCCAGGGATGGGAGCAGCCTTGAGGACAGACCCTGCAATCCTCTCTACCC
AGCTTTCTTGTACAAAGTGGTTCGATCTAGACTCGAGATGGTGAGCAAGGGCGAGGAGCTGTTCACCGGG
GTGGTGCCCATCCTGGTCGAGCTGGACGGCGACGTAAACGGCCACAAGTTCAGCGTGTCCGGCGAGGGCG
AGGGCGATGCCACCTACGGCAAGCTGACCCTGAAGTTCATCTGCACCACCGGCAAGCTGCCCGTGCCCTG
GCCCACCCTCGTGACCACCCTGACCTACGGCGTGCAGTGCTTCAGCCGCTACCCCGACCACATGAAGCAG
CACGACTTCTTCAAGTCCGCCATGCCCGAAGGCTACGTCCAGGAGCGCACCATCTTCTTCAAGGACGACG
GCAACTACAAGACCCGCGCCGAGGTGAAGTTCGAGGGCGACACCCTGGTGAACCGCATCGAGCTGAAGGG
CATCGACTTCAAGGAGGACGGCAACATCCTGGGGCACAAGCTGGAGTACAACTACAACAGCCACAACGTC
TATATCATGGCCGACAAGCAGAAGAACGGCATCAAGGTGAACTTCAAGATCCGCCACAACATCGAGGACG
GCAGCGTGCAGCTCGCCGACCACTACCAGCAGAACACCCCCATCGGCGACGGCCCCGTGCTGCTGCCCGA
CAACCACTACCTGAGCACCCAGTCCGCCCTGAGCAAAGACCCCAACGAGAAGCGCGATCACATGGTCCTG
CTGGAGTTCGTGACCGCCGCCGGGATCACTCTCGGCATGGACGAGCTGTACAAGTAATTAATTAAGATAA
ACCCGCTGATCAGCCTCGACTGTGCCTTCTAGTTGCCAGCCATCTGTTGTTTGCCCCTCCCCCGTGCCTT
CCTTGACCCTGGAAGGTGCCACTCCCACTGTCCTTTCCTAATAAAATGAGGAAATTGCATCGCATTGTCT
GAGTAGGTGTCATTCTATTCTGGGGGGTGGGGTGGGGCAGGACAGCAAGGGGGAGGATTGGGAAGACAAT
AGCAGGCATGCTGGGGATGCGGTGGGCTCTATGGCTTCTGAGGCGGAAAGAACCAGCTGGGGCTCTAGGG
GGTATCCCC
[124 nt withheld, positions 2460-2583]
C
[91 nt withheld, positions 2585-2675]
A
[49 nt withheld, positions 2677-2725]
CCTTTGACGTTGGAGTCCACGTTCTTT
[37 nt withheld, positions 2753-2789]
ACCCTATCTCGGTCTATTCTTTTGATTTATAAGGGATTTTGCCGATTTCGGCCTATTGGTTAAAAAATGA
GCTGATTTAACAAAAATTTAACGCGAATTAATTCTGTGGAATGTGTGTCAGTTAGGGTGTGGAAAGTCCC
CAGGCTCCCCAGCAGGCAGAAGTATGCAAAGCATGCATCTCAATTAGTCAGCAACCAGGTGTGGAAAGTC
CCCAGGCTCCCCAGCAGGCAGAAGTATGCAAAGCATGCATCTCAATTAGTCAGCAACCATAGTCCCGCCC
CTAACTCCGCCCATCCCGCCCCTAACTCCGCCCAGTTCCGCCCATTCTCCGCCCCATGGCTGACTAATTT
TTTTTATTTATGCAGAGGCCGAGGCCGCCTCTGCCTCTGAGCTATTCCAGAAGTAGTGAGGAGGCTTTTT
TGGAGGCCTAGGCTTTTGCAAAAAGCTCCCGGGAGCTTGTATATCCATTTTCGGATCTGATCAAGAGACA
GGATGAGGATCGTTTCGCATGATTGAACAAGATGGATTGCACGCAGGTTCTCCGGCCGCTTGGGTGGAGA
GGCTATTCGGCTATGACTGGGCACAACAGACAATCGGCTGCTCTGATGCCGCCGTGTTCCGGCTGTCAGC
GCAGGGGCGCCCGGTTCTTTTTGTCAAGACCGACCTGTCCGGTGCCCTGAATGAACTGCAGGACGAGGCA
GCGCGGCTATCGTGGCTGGCCACGACGGGCGTTCCTTGCGCAGCTGTGCTCGACGTTGTCACTGAAGCGG
GAAGGGACTGGCTGCTATTGGGCGAAGTGCCGGGGCAGGATCTCCTGTCATCTCACCTTGCTCCTGCCGA
GAAAGTATCCATCATGGCTGATGCAATGCGGCGGCTGCATACGCTTGATCCGGCTACCTGCCCATTCGAC
CACCAAGCGAAACATCGCATCGAGCGAGCACGTACTCGGATGGAAGCCGGTCTTGTCGATCAGGATGATC
TGGACGAAGAGCATCAGGGGCTCGCGCCAGCCGAACTGTTCGCCAGGCTCAAGGCGCGCATGCCCGACGG
CGAGGATCTCGTCGTGACCCATGGCGATGCCTGCTTGCCGAATATCATGGTGGAAAATGGCCGCTTTTCT
GGATTCATCGACTGTGGCCGGCTGGGTGTGGCGGACCGCTATCAGGACATAGCGTTGGCTACCCGTGATA
TTGCTGAAGAGCTTGGCGGCGAATGGGCTGACCGCTTCCTCGTGCTTTACGGTATCGCCGCTCCCGATTC
GCAGCGCATCGCCTTCTATCGCCTTCTTGACGAGTTCTTCTGAGCGGGACTCTGGGGTTCGAAATGACCG
ACCAAGCGACGCCCAACCTGCCATCACGAGATTTCGATTCCACCGCCGCCTTCTATGAAAGGTTGGGCTT
CGGAATCGTTTTCCGGGACGCCGGCTGGATGATCCTCCAGCGCGGGGATCTCATGCTGGAGTTCTTCGCC
CACCCCAACTTGTTTATTGCAGCTTATAATGGTTACAAATAAAGCAATAGCATCACAAATTTCACAAATA
AAGCATTTTTTTCACTGCATTCTAGTTGTGGTTTGTCCAAACTCATCAATGTATCTTATCATGTCTGTAT
ACCGTCGACCTCTAGCTAGAGCTTGGCGTAATCATGGTCATAGCTGTTTCCTGTGTGAAATTGTTATCCG
CTCACAATTCCACACAACATACGAGCCGGAAGCATAAAGTGTAAAGCCTGGGGTGCCTAATGAGTGAGCT
AACTCACATTAATTGCGTTGCGCTCACTGCCCGCTTTCCAGTCGGGAAACCTGTCGTGCCAGCTGCATTA
ATGAATCGGCCAACGCGCGGGGAGAGGCGGTTTGCGTATTGGGCGCTCTTCCGCTTCCTCGCTCACTGAC
TCGCTGCGCTCGGTCGTTCGGCTGCGGCGAGCGGTATCAGCTCACTCAAAGGCGGTAATACGGTTATCCA
CAGAATCAGGGGATAACGCAGGAAAGAACATGTGAGCAAAAGGCCAGCAAAAGGCCAGGAACCGTAAAAA
GGCCGCGTTGCTGGCGTTTTTCCATAGGCTCCGCCCCCCTGACGAGCATCACAAAAATCGACGCTCAAGT
CAGAGGTGGCGAAACCCGACAGGACTATAAAGATACCAGGCGTTTCCCCCTGGAAGCTCCCTCGTGCGCT
CTCCTGTTCCGACCCTGCCGCTTACCGGATACCTGTCCGCCTTTCTCCCTTCGGGAAGCGTGGCGCTTTC
TCATAGCTCACGCTGTAGGTATCTCAGTTCGGTGTAGGTCGTTCGCTCCAAGCTGGGCTGTGTGCACGAA
CCCCCCGTTCAGCCCGACCGCTGCGCCTTATCCGGTAACTATCGTCTTGAGTCCAACCCGGTAAGACACG
ACTTATCGCCACTGGCAGCAGCCACTGGTAACAGGATTAGCAGAGCGAGGTATGTAGGCGGTGCTACAGA
GTTCTTGAAGTGGTGGCCTAACTACGGCTACACTAGAAGAACAGTATTTGGTATCTGCGCTCTGCTGAAG
CCAGTTACCTTCGGAAAAAGAGTTGGTAGCTCTTGATCCGGCAAACAAACCACCGCTGGTAGCGGTGGTT
TTTTTGTTTGCAAGCAGCAGATTACGCGCAGAAAAAAAGGATCTCAAGAAGATCCTTTGATCTTTTCTAC
GGGGTCTGACGCTCAGTGGAACGAAAACTCACGTTAAGGGATTTTGGTCATGAGATTATCAAAAAGGATC
TTCACCTAGATCCTTTTAAATTAAAAATGAAGTTTTAAATCAATCTAAAGTATATATGAGTAAACTTGGT
CTGACAGTTACCAATGCTTAATCAGTGAGGCACCTATCTCAGCGATCTGTCTATTTCGTTCATCCATAGT
TGCCTGACTCCCCGTCGTGTAGATAACTACGATACGGGAGGGCTTACCATCTGGCCCCAGTGCTGCAATG
ATACCGCGAGACCCACGCTCACCGGCTCCAGATTTATCAGCAATAAACCAGCCAGCCGGAAGGGCCGAGC
GCAGAAGTGGTCCTGCAACTTTATCCGCCTCCATCCAGTCTATTAATTGTTGCCGGGAAGCTAGAGTAAG
TAGTTCGCCAGTTAATAGTTTGCGCAACGTTGTTGCCATTGCTACAGGCATCGTGGTGTCACGCTCGTCG
TTTGGTATGGCTTCATTCAGCTCCGGTTCCCAACGATCAAGGCGAGTTACATGATCCCCCATGTTGTGCA
AAAAAGCGGTTAGCTCCTTCGGTCCTCCGATCGTTGTCAGAAGTAAGTTGGCCGCAGTGTTATCACTCAT
GGTTATGGCAGCACTGCATAATTCTCTTACTGTCATGCCATCCGTAAGATGCTTTTCTGTGACTGGTGAG
TACTCAACCAAGTCATTCTGAGAATAGTGTATGCGGCGACCGAGTTGCTCTTGCCCGGCGTCAATACGGG
ATAATACCGCGCCACATAGCAGAACTTTAAAAGTGCTCATCATTGGAAAACGTTCTTCGGGGCGAAAACT
CTCAAGGATCTTACCGCTGTTGAGATCCAGTTCGATGTAACCCACTCGTGCACCCAACTGATCTTCAGCA
TCTTTTACTTTCACCAGCGTTTCTGGGTGAGCAAAAACAGGAAGGCAAAATGCCGCAAAAAAGGGAATAA
GGGCGACACGGAAATGTTGAATACTCATACTCTTCCTTTTTCAATATTATTGAAGCATTTATCAGGGTTA
TTGTCTCATGAGCGGATACATATTTGAATGTATTTAGAAAAATAAACAAATAGGGGTTCCGCGCACATTT
CCCCGAAAAGTGCCACCTGA
Features (pLannotate 1.2.2; 22 found; start..end, strand, type, name):
     32..84      -  misc_feature   bom (fragment): basis of mobility region from pBR322
    239..618     +  enhancer       CMV enhancer: human cytomegalovirus immediate early enhancer
    619..822     +  promoter       CMV promoter: human cytomegalovirus (CMV) immediate early promoter
    859..924     +  CDS            3xFLAG: three tandem FLAG® epitope tags, followed by an enterokinase cleavage site
    928..952     +  protein_bind   attB1: mutant version of attB; recombination site for the Gateway® BP reaction BP Clonase™
    955..1395    +  CDS            MAP1LC3C: MLP3C_HUMAN - Experimental evidence at protein level: Swiss-Prot protein existence level 1. Ubiquitin-like modifier that plays a crucial role in antibacterial autophagy (xenophagy) through the selective binding of CALCOCO2. Recruits all ATG8 family members to infecting bacteria such as S.Typhimurium (PubMed:23022382). May also play a role in aggrephagy, the macroautophagic degradation of ubiquitinated and aggregated proteins (PubMed:28404643). From Homo sapiens (Human).
   1397..1421    -  protein_bind   attB2: mutant version of attB; recombination site for the Gateway® BP reaction BP Clonase™
   1438..2157    +  CDS            EGFP: the original enhanced GFP (Yang et al., 1996) mammalian codon-optimized
   2190..2414    +  polyA_signal   bGH poly(A) signal: bovine growth hormone polyadenylation signal
   2418..2439    +  promoter       SV40 promoter (fragment): SV40 enhancer and early promoter
   2460..2888    +  rep_origin     f1 ori (sequence partly withheld): f1 bacteriophage origin of replication; arrow indicates direction of (+) strand synthesis
   2902..3231    +  promoter       SV40 promoter: SV40 enhancer and early promoter
   3298..4089    +  CDS            neo: KKA2_KLEPN - Also known as kan, nptII. Experimental evidence at protein level: Swiss-Prot protein existence level 1. Resistance to kanamycin, neomycin, paromomycin, ribostamycin, butirosin and gentamicin B. From Klebsiella pneumoniae.
   4113..4271    +  CDS            ble (fragment): BLE_KLEPN - Experimental evidence at protein level: Swiss-Prot protein existence level 1. Binding protein with a strong affinity to the bleomycin family of antibiotics. Binds to CL990; an antimitotic-antibiotic compound. From Klebsiella pneumoniae.
   4266..4387    +  polyA_signal   SV40 poly(A) signal: SV40 polyadenylation signal
   4460..4476    -  protein_bind   lac operator: The lac repressor binds to the lac operator to inhibit transcription in E. coli. This inhibition can be relieved by adding lactose or isopropyl-β-D-thiogalactopyranoside (IPTG). lac repressor encoded by lacI
   4484..4514    -  promoter       lac promoter: promoter for the E. coli lac operon
   4529..4550    -  protein_bind   CAP binding site: CAP binding activates transcription in the presence of cAMP. E. coli catabolite activator protein
   4563..4655    -  CDS            lacI (fragment): lac repressor; lacI; The lac repressor binds to the lac operator to inhibit transcription in E. coli. This inhibition can be relieved by adding lactose or isopropyl-β-D-thiogalactopyranoside (IPTG).
   4838..5426    -  rep_origin     ori: high-copy-number ColE1/pMB1/pBR322/pUC origin of replication
   5597..6457    -  CDS            AmpR: β-lactamase; bla; confers resistance to ampicillin, carbenicillin, and related antibiotics
   6458..6562    -  promoter       AmpR promoter: bla
