[The description below was written by a language model from this plasmid's Addgene catalogue record and pLannotate feature annotations shown in this document.]
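Description:
pDEST-CMV 3xFLAG-LC3C-GFP is a mammalian expression plasmid of about 6.6 kb, made by Gateway recombination of the human MAP1LC3C (LC3C, ATG8J) coding sequence into the pDEST-CMV-3xFLAG-gateway-EGFP destination backbone. It is propagated in E. coli through a high-copy ColE1/pUC-type origin and selected with ampicillin via the β-lactamase gene and its own promoter. An f1 phage origin is also present, along with small remnants of lac regulatory elements, a lacI fragment and a bom fragment carried over from the parental vector. For selection in mammalian cells, an SV40 early promoter drives the neomycin phosphotransferase gene, terminated by an SV40 polyadenylation signal, which confers G418 resistance. A short ble fragment annotated downstream of neo appears to be a leftover rather than a functional marker.

The expression cassette uses the human CMV immediate-early enhancer and promoter to transcribe a single fusion reading frame: an N-terminal 3xFLAG epitope, an attB1 site, LC3C, an attB2 site, and a C-terminal EGFP, followed by the bovine growth hormone polyadenylation signal. The attB sites are the scars of Gateway cloning and are translated as short linkers between the fusion parts. LC3-family proteins are normally processed near their C terminus by ATG4 proteases, so cleavage of this sandwich reporter would be expected to separate the FLAG-tagged LC3C portion from the EGFP moiety, whereas the uncleaved protein retains both tags. According to the record, the construct is used to monitor ATG4 activity towards LC3C in mammalian cells, in the context of comparing human ATG4 isoforms in LC3/GABARAP processing.
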