Addgene plasmid #123110: pDEST-CMV 3xFLAG-LC3C-GFP
Purpose: Expresses 3xFLAG-LC3C-EGFP in mammalian cells, for monitoring ATG4 activity towards LC3C
Depositing lab: Robin Ketteler. Depositing organization: University College London. Publication: Redundancy of human ATG4 protease isoforms in autophagy and LC3/GABARAP processing revealed in cells. Agrotis A, Pengo N, Burden JJ, Ketteler R. Autophagy. 2019 Jan 21. doi: 10.1080/15548627.2019.1569925. PubMed 30661429.
Backbone
  Vector backbone: pDEST-CMV-3xFLAG-gateway-EGFP
  Backbone size w/o insert (bp): 6111
  Vector type: Mammalian Expression
  Selectable markers: Neomycin (select with G418)
Growth in bacteria
  Bacterial resistance: Ampicillin, 100 μg/mL
  Growth temperature: 37°C
  Growth strain: DH5alpha
  Copy number: High Copy
Gene/Insert
  Gene/Insert name: Microtubule-associated proteins 1A/1B light chain 3C
  Species: H. sapiens (human)
  GenBank ID: NM_001004343.2
  Entrez Gene: MAP1LC3C (a.k.a. ATG8J, LC3C)
  Promoter: CMV
  Tag / fusion protein: 3xFLAG (N terminal on backbone); EGFP (C terminal on backbone)
  Cloning method: Gateway Cloning
  Sequencing primers: 5′ CMVF_pCDNA3; 3′ EGFP Nrev
Terms and licenses: Academic/Nonprofit Terms; Industry Terms: Not Available to Industry
How to cite: pDEST-CMV 3xFLAG-LC3C-GFP was a gift from Robin Ketteler (Addgene plasmid # 123110 ; http://n2t.net/addgene:123110 ; RRID:Addgene_123110)
